>Addgene plasmid #135964 | pAAV-CMV-SauriCas9 | addgene full sequence | sequence record 287959 | Addgene NGS Result
CCTGCAGGCAGCTGCGCGCTCGCTCGCTCACTGAGGCCGCCCGGGCGTCGGGCGACCTTTGGTCGCCCGG
CCTCAGTGAGCGAGCGAGCGCGCAGAGAGGGAGTGGCCAACTCCATCACTAGGGGTTCCTGCGGCCTCTA
GACTCGAGGCGTTGACATTGATTATTGACTAGTTATTAATAGTAATCAATTACGGGGTCATTAGTTCATA
GCCCATATATGGAGTTCCGCGTTACATAACTTACGGTAAATGGCCCGCCTGGCTGACCGCCCAACGACCC
CCGCCCATTGACGTCAATAATGACGTATGTTCCCATAGTAACGCCAATAGGGACTTTCCATTGACGTCAA
TGGGTGGAGTATTTACGGTAAACTGCCCACTTGGCAGTACATCAAGTGTATCATATGCCAAGTACGCCCC
CTATTGACGTCAATGACGGTAAATGGCCCGCCTGGCATTATGCCCAGTACATGACCTTATGGGACTTTCC
TACTTGGCAGTACATCTACGTATTAGTCATCGCTATTACCATGGTGATGCGGTTTTGGCAGTACATCAAT
GGGCGTGGATAGCGGTTTGACTCACGGGGATTTCCAAGTCTCCACCCCATTGACGTCAATGGGAGTTTGT
TTTGGCACCAAAATCAACGGGACTTTCCAAAATGTCGTAACAACTCCGCCCCATTGACGCAAATGGGCGG
TAGGCGTGTACGGTGGGAGGTCTATATAAGCAGAGCTCTCTGGCTAACTACCGGTGCCACCATGGCCCCA
AAGAAGAAGCGGAAGGTCGGTATCCACGGAGTCCCAGCAGCCCAGGAGAACCAGCAGAAGCAGAACTACA
TCCTGGGCCTGGACATCGGAATCACCAGCGTCGGCTACGGACTGATCGATAGCAAGACAAGAGAAGTGAT
CGACGCCGGCGTTAGACTCTTTCCAGAAGCTGATAGCGAGAACAACTCCAACCGCAGAAGCAAGCGGGGC
GCCAGACGGTTAAAACGGAGAAGAATCCACCGGCTGAACCGGGTCAAAGACCTGCTCGCTGATTACCAGA
TGATCGATCTTAACAATGTTCCTAAGAGCACCGACCCCTACACCATCAGAGTGAAGGGCCTCCGGGAGCC
TCTGACAAAAGAAGAATTCGCCATCGCCCTCCTGCATATCGCTAAGAGAAGAGGCCTGCACAACATCAGT
GTGTCCATGGGCGACGAAGAGCAGGACAATGAACTGAGCACCAAGCAGCAGCTGCAAAAGAATGCCCAGC
AACTGCAGGACAAGTATGTGTGCGAACTGCAGTTAGAACGGCTGACCAACATCAACAAGGTCAGAGGCGA
GAAGAACAGATTTAAGACAGAGGACTTTGTGAAAGAAGTGAAACAGCTGTGCGAAACCCAGAGACAGTAC
CACAACATCGACGACCAATTCATCCAGCAGTACATCGACCTGGTGTCTACAAGACGGGAGTACTTCGAGG
GCCCCGGCAACGGCTCTCCATACGGCTGGGACGGCGACCTGCTGAAGTGGTACGAGAAGCTGATGGGCAG
ATGCACCTATTTCCCCGAAGAACTGAGGTCCGTGAAGTACGCCTACAGCGCCGACCTCTTCAACGCCCTG
AACGACCTGAACAACCTCGTTGTGACCAGGGATGACAATCCAAAGCTTGAGTACTACGAGAAGTACCACA
TTATTGAGAACGTGTTCAAGCAAAAGAAGAATCCCACACTCAAACAAATCGCCAAAGAGATCGGCGTGCA
AGATTACGACATCCGGGGCTATAGAATCACAAAGAGCGGCAAACCTCAGTTCACCTCTTTTAAGCTGTAT
CACGACCTGAAGAACATCTTCGAGCAGGCCAAATACCTGGAAGATGTGGAAATGCTGGACGAGATCGCCA
AGATCCTGACCATCTACCAGGATGAGATTAGCATCAAGAAAGCCCTGGACCAGCTGCCCGAACTGCTGAC
AGAGAGCGAGAAATCTCAGATCGCACAGCTCACCGGCTATACAGGCACCCACAGACTGAGCCTGAAGTGC
ATCCACATTGTGATCGACGAGCTGTGGGAGAGCCCCGAGAACCAGATGGAAATCTTTACCAGACTGAATC
TGAAACCTAAGAAGGTGGAAATGAGCGAGATCGACAGCATACCCACCACCCTGGTCGACGAGTTCATCCT
CTCACCTGTGGTGAAGCGGGCCTTCATCCAGAGCATCAAGGTAATCAACGCAGTGATCAATCGGTTCGGC
CTGCCAGAGGACATCATCATCGAGCTGGCCAGAGAAAAGAATAGCAAGGATCGGAGAAAGTTCATTAACA
AGCTGCAGAAACAAAATGAGGCCACAAGAAAGAAAATCGAACAGCTGCTGGCCAAGTACGGCAACACCAA
TGCCAAGTACATGATCGAGAAGATCAAGCTGCACGACATGCAGGAGGGCAAGTGCCTGTACAGCCTGGAG
GCTATTCCTCTGGAAGACCTGCTGAGCAACCCGACACACTACGAAGTTGACCACATTATCCCCAGATCTG
TGAGCTTTGACAACAGCCTGAACAACAAAGTGCTGGTGAAACAAAGCGAAAACAGCAAGAAGGGCAATCG
CACCCCTTACCAGTACCTGAGCAGCAACGAGTCTAAGATTAGCTACAACCAGTTTAAGCAGCACATCCTG
AACCTGAGCAAGGCCAAGGACAGAATCAGCAAGAAAAAAAGAGATATGCTGCTGGAAGAGAGAGATATCA
ACAAGTTCGAAGTGCAGAAGGAATTCATTAACCGGAACCTGGTGGATACACGGTACGCCACCAGAGAACT
GTCTAACCTGCTGAAGACCTACTTCAGCACCCATGACTACGCCGTGAAGGTGAAGACCATCAACGGCGGC
TTCACTAACCACCTGAGGAAGGTGTGGGATTTCAAGAAGCACAGAAACCACGGCTACAAGCACCACGCCG
AAGATGCCCTGGTGATCGCCAACGCCGACTTCCTGTTTAAGACACATAAGGCCCTGCGGAGAACCGATAA
GATCCTGGAACAACCTGGCCTGGAAGTGAATGATACAACCGTGAAAGTGGACACCGAGGAAAAATACCAG
GAGCTGTTCGAGACACCTAAGCAAGTGAAGAACATCAAGCAGTTCCGGGACTTCAAGTACAGCCACCGAG
TGGACAAGAAGCCTAACCGGCAGCTTATCAACGACACACTGTACTCCACCAGAGAGATTGATGGCGAAAC
CTACGTGGTGCAGACCCTTAAGGATCTGTACGCCAAGGACAACGAGAAAGTGAAGAAGCTGTTCACCGAA
AGACCTCAGAAGATCCTGATGTACCAGCACGACCCTAAGACCTTCGAGAAACTGATGACAATCCTGAACC
AGTACGCTGAGGCCAAGAACCCTCTGGCTGCTTATTACGAGGACAAAGGCGAGTACGTGACCAAGTACGC
CAAGAAAGGCAATGGACCTGCCATCCACAAGATCAAGTATATCGATAAGAAGCTTGGATCTTACCTGGAT
GTTAGCAACAAGTATCCTGAGACACAGAACAAGCTTGTGAAGCTGTCCCTGAAGAGCTTTAGATTCGACA
TCTACAAGTGTGAACAGGGCTACAAGATGGTGTCCATCGGATACCTGGACGTGCTGAAGAAAGATAACTA
CTACTACATCCCTAAGGACAAGTACGAGGCCGAGAAGCAGAAAAAGAAGATCAAGGAATCTGATCTTTTT
GTGGGCAGCTTCTACTACAACGACCTCATCATGTACGAGGATGAACTGTTCAGAGTGATAGGAGTGAACA
GCGACATCAACAATCTGGTTGAGCTAAACATGGTCGACATTACCTACAAGGACTTCTGCGAGGTGAACAA
CGTGACAGGCGAGAAAAGAATCAAAAAGACTATCGGCAAGCGCGTGGTCCTGATCGAGAAGTACACCACA
GATATTCTAGGCAACCTGTACAAGACTCCCCTGCCTAAGAAGCCCCAGCTTATCTTCAAGCGGGGAGAAC
TGAAAAGGCCGGCGGCCACGAAAAAGGCCGGCCAGGCAAAAAAGAAAAAGGGATCCTACCCATACGATGT
TCCAGATTACGCTTACCCATACGATGTTCCAGATTACGCTTACCCATACGATGTTCCAGATTACGCTTAA
GAATTCCTAGAGCTCGCTGATCAGCCTCGACTGTGCCTTCTAGTTGCCAGCCATCTGTTGTTTGCCCCTC
CCCCGTGCCTTCCTTGACCCTGGAAGGTGCCACTCCCACTGTCCTTTCCTAATAAAATGAGGAAATTGCA
TCGCATTGTCTGAGTAGGTGTCATTCTATTCTGGGGGGTGGGGTGGGGCAGGACAGCAAGGGGGAGGATT
GGGAAGAGAATAGCAGGCATGCTGGGGAGGTACCGAGGGCCTATTTCCCATGATTCCTTCATATTTGCAT
ATACGATACAAGGCTGTTAGAGAGATAATTGGAATTAATTTGACTGTAAACACAAAGATATTAGTACAAA
ATACGTGACGTAGAAAGTAATAATTTCTTGGGTAGTTTGCAGTTTTAAAATTATGTTTTAAAATGGACTA
TCATATGCTTACCGTAACTTGAAAGTATTTCGATTTCTTGGCTTTATATATCTTGTGGAAAGGACGAAAC
ACCGGAGACCACGGCAGGTCTCAGTTTTAGTACTCTGGAAACAGAATCTACTAAAACAAGGCAAAATGCC
GTGTTTATCTCGTCAACTTGTTGGCGAGATTTTTGCGGCCGCAGGAACCCCTAGTGATGGAGTTGGCCAC
TCCCTCTCTGCGCGCTCGCTCGCTCACTGAGGCCGGGCGACCAAAGGTCGCCCGACGCCCGGGCTTTGCC
CGGGCGGCCTCAGTGAGCGAGCGAGCGCGCAGCTGCCTGCAGGGGCGCCTGATGCGGTATTTTCTCCTTA
CGCATCTGTGCGGTATTTCACACCGCATA
[95 nt withheld, positions 4930-5024]
T
[46 nt withheld, positions 5026-5071]
C
[141 nt withheld, positions 5073-5213]
CCTTTGACGTTGGAGTCCACGTTCTTT
[37 nt withheld, positions 5241-5277]
ACTCTATCTCGGGCTATTCTTTTGATTTATAAGGGATTTTGCCGATTTCGGTCTATTGGTTAAAAAATGA
GCTGATTTAACAAAAATTTAACGCGAATTTTAACAAAATATTAACGTTTACAATTTTATGGTGCACTCTC
AGTACAATCTGCTCTGATGCCGCATAGTTAAGCCAGCCCCGACACCCGCCAACACCCGCTGACGCGCCCT
GACGGGCTTGTCTGCTCCCGGCATCCGCTTACAGACAAGCTGTGACCGTCTCCGGGAGCTGCATGTGTCA
GAGGTTTTCACCGTCATCACCGAAACGCGCGAGACGAAAGGGCCTCGTGATACGCCTATTTTTATAGGTT
AATGTCATGATAATAATGGTTTCTTAGACGTCAGGTGGCACTTTTCGGGGAAATGTGCGCGGAACCCCTA
TTTGTTTATTTTTCTAAATACATTCAAATATGTATCCGCTCATGAGACAATAACCCTGATAAATGCTTCA
ATAATATTGAAAAAGGAAGAGTATGAGTATTCAACATTTCCGTGTCGCCCTTATTCCCTTTTTTGCGGCA
TTTTGCCTTCCTGTTTTTGCTCACCCAGAAACGCTGGTGAAAGTAAAAGATGCTGAAGATCAGTTGGGTG
CACGAGTGGGTTACATCGAACTGGATCTCAACAGCGGTAAGATCCTTGAGAGTTTTCGCCCCGAAGAACG
TTTTCCAATGATGAGCACTTTTAAAGTTCTGCTATGTGGCGCGGTATTATCCCGTATTGACGCCGGGCAA
GAGCAACTCGGTCGCCGCATACACTATTCTCAGAATGACTTGGTTGAGTACTCACCAGTCACAGAAAAGC
ATCTTACGGATGGCATGACAGTAAGAGAATTATGCAGTGCTGCCATAACCATGAGTGATAACACTGCGGC
CAACTTACTTCTGACAACGATCGGAGGACCGAAGGAGCTAACCGCTTTTTTGCACAACATGGGGGATCAT
GTAACTCGCCTTGATCGTTGGGAACCGGAGCTGAATGAAGCCATACCAAACGACGAGCGTGACACCACGA
TGCCTGTAGCAATGGCAACAACGTTGCGCAAACTATTAACTGGCGAACTACTTACTCTAGCTTCCCGGCA
ACAATTAATAGACTGGATGGAGGCGGATAAAGTTGCAGGACCACTTCTGCGCTCGGCCCTTCCGGCTGGC
TGGTTTATTGCTGATAAATCTGGAGCCGGTGAGCGTGGAAGCCGCGGTATCATTGCAGCACTGGGGCCAG
ATGGTAAGCCCTCCCGTATCGTAGTTATCTACACGACGGGGAGTCAGGCAACTATGGATGAACGAAATAG
ACAGATCGCTGAGATAGGTGCCTCACTGATTAAGCATTGGTAACTGTCAGACCAAGTTTACTCATATATA
CTTTAGATTGATTTAAAACTTCATTTTTAATTTAAAAGGATCTAGGTGAAGATCCTTTTTGATAATCTCA
TGACCAAAATCCCTTAACGTGAGTTTTCGTTCCACTGAGCGTCAGACCCCGTAGAAAAGATCAAAGGATC
TTCTTGAGATCCTTTTTTTCTGCGCGTAATCTGCTGCTTGCAAACAAAAAAACCACCGCTACCAGCGGTG
GTTTGTTTGCCGGATCAAGAGCTACCAACTCTTTTTCCGAAGGTAACTGGCTTCAGCAGAGCGCAGATAC
CAAATACTGTTCTTCTAGTGTAGCCGTAGTTAGGCCACCACTTCAAGAACTCTGTAGCACCGCCTACATA
CCTCGCTCTGCTAATCCTGTTACCAGTGGCTGCTGCCAGTGGCGATAAGTCGTGTCTTACCGGGTTGGAC
TCAAGACGATAGTTACCGGATAAGGCGCAGCGGTCGGGCTGAACGGGGGGTTCGTGCACACAGCCCAGCT
TGGAGCGAACGACCTACACCGAACTGAGATACCTACAGCGTGAGCTATGAGAAAGCGCCACGCTTCCCGA
AGGGAGAAAGGCGGACAGGTATCCGGTAAGCGGCAGGGTCGGAACAGGAGAGCGCACGAGGGAGCTTCCA
GGGGGAAACGCCTGGTATCTTTATAGTCCTGTCGGGTTTCGCCACCTCTGACTTGAGCGTCGATTTTTGT
GATGCTCGTCAGGGGGGCGGAGCCTATGGAAAAACGCCAGCAACGCGGCCTTTTTACGGTTCCTGGCCTT
TTGCTGGCCTTTTGCTCACATGT
Features (pLannotate 1.2.2; 20 found; start..end, strand, type, name):
     12..39      +  repeat_region  AAV2 ITR (fragment): inverted terminal repeat of adeno-associated virus serotype 2 inverted
     68..95      +  repeat_region  AAV2 ITR (fragment): inverted terminal repeat of adeno-associated virus serotype 2 inverted
    154..533     +  enhancer       CMV enhancer: human cytomegalovirus immediate early enhancer
    534..737     +  promoter       CMV promoter: human cytomegalovirus (CMV) immediate early promoter
    828..3986    +  CDS            cas9: CAS9_STAAU - Experimental evidence at protein level: Swiss-Prot protein existence level 1. CRISPR (clustered regularly interspaced short palindromic repeat) is an adaptive immune system that provides protection against mobile genetic elements (viruses, transposable elements and conjugative plasmids). CRISPR clusters contain spacers, sequences complementary to antecedent mobile elements, and target invading nucleic acids. CRISPR clusters are transcribed and processed into CRISPR RNA (crRNA). In type II CRISPR systems correct processing of pre-crRNA requires a trans- encoded small RNA (tracrRNA)
   3993..4040    +  CDS            nucleoplasmin NLS: bipartite nuclear localization signal from nucleoplasmin
   4047..4063    +  CDS            3xHA (fragment): three tandem HA epitope tags
   4074..4090    +  CDS            3xHA (fragment): three tandem HA epitope tags
   4101..4129    +  CDS            3xHA (fragment): three tandem HA epitope tags
   4161..4272    +  polyA_signal   bGH poly(A) signal: bovine growth hormone polyadenylation signal
   4375..4615    +  promoter       U6 promoter: RNA polymerase III promoter for human U6 snRNA
   4644..4719    +  misc_RNA       Sa gRNA scaffold: guide RNA scaffold for the Staphylococcus aureus CRISPR/Cas9 system
   4733..4873    +  repeat_region  AAV2 ITR: inverted terminal repeat of adeno-associated virus serotype 2 inverted
   4878..4929    -  misc_feature   bom (fragment): basis of mobility region from pBR322
   4948..5403    +  rep_origin     f1 ori (sequence partly withheld): f1 bacteriophage origin of replication; arrow indicates direction of (+) strand synthesis
   5404..5453    -  misc_feature   bom (fragment): basis of mobility region from pBR322
   5555..5590    -  CDS            rop (fragment): Rop protein, which maintains plasmids at low copy number; rop
   5685..5789    +  promoter       AmpR promoter: bla
   5790..6650    +  CDS            AmpR: β-lactamase; bla; confers resistance to ampicillin, carbenicillin, and related antibiotics
   6821..7409    +  rep_origin     ori: high-copy-number ColE1/pMB1/pBR322/pUC origin of replication
