[The description below was written by a language model from this plasmid's Addgene catalogue record and pLannotate feature annotations shown in this document.]
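Description:
pAAV-CMV-SauriCas9 is a 7,470 nt all-in-one AAV transfer plasmid for mammalian genome editing, built on an AAV2 ITR vector backbone. It is listed as an empty backbone because it already expresses the nuclease but awaits insertion of a user-chosen guide sequence. In bacteria it is maintained at high copy from a ColE1/pUC-type origin and selected with ampicillin through the bla (AmpR) gene. An f1 phage origin is also present, along with small remnants of pBR322 bom and rop sequences. A recombination-deficient strain is the recorded host, which is typical for plasmids carrying repeat-rich ITRs. The annotation detects a full AAV2 ITR on the downstream side of the cassette but only short ITR fragments on the upstream side.

Between the ITRs sit two expression units. The first uses the human CMV immediate-early enhancer and promoter to drive a Cas9 open reading frame of roughly 3.2 kb. The annotation tool matched it by homology to Staphylococcus aureus Cas9, but the catalogue entry identifies it as SauriCas9, the compact ortholog from Staphylococcus auricularis. The coding sequence is followed in frame by a bipartite nucleoplasmin nuclear localization signal and sequences matching a 3xHA epitope tag, and it ends with a bGH polyadenylation signal. The second unit is a human U6 RNA polymerase III promoter placed upstream of an S. aureus-type guide RNA scaffold. A short gap between the two presumably serves as the spacer cloning site, although the record does not name the restriction sites. The small nuclease allows both Cas9 and sgRNA to fit in a single AAV genome, so the construct can be used by direct transfection or packaged into AAV particles to deliver SauriCas9-based editing to mammalian cells.
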