Addgene plasmid #135964: pAAV-CMV-SauriCas9
Purpose: (Empty Backbone) Expresses SauriCas9, and cloning backbone for sgRNA
Depositing lab: Yongming Wang. Depositing organization: Fudan University. Publication: A compact Cas9 ortholog from Staphylococcus Auricularis (SauriCas9) expands the DNA targeting scope. Hu Z, Wang S, Zhang C, Gao N, Li M, Wang D, Wang D, Liu D, Liu H, Ong SG, Wang H, Wang Y. PLoS Biol. 2020 Mar 30;18(3):e3000686. doi: 10.1371/journal.pbio.3000686. eCollection 2020 Mar. PubMed 32226015.
Backbone
  Vector backbone: AAV2 ITR vector
  Vector type: Mammalian Expression, AAV
Growth in bacteria
  Bacterial resistance: Ampicillin, 100 μg/mL
  Growth temperature: 37°C
  Growth strain: NEB Stable
  Copy number: High Copy
Gene/Insert
  Gene/Insert name: None
Terms and licenses: Academic/Nonprofit Terms; Industry Terms: Not Available to Industry
How to cite: pAAV-CMV-SauriCas9 was a gift from Yongming Wang (Addgene plasmid # 135964 ; http://n2t.net/addgene:135964 ; RRID:Addgene_135964)
